>Addgene plasmid #24931 | pGFP-HBx | addgene full sequence | sequence record 163616 | Addgene NGS result
ATATATGGAGTTCCGCGTTACATAACTTACGGTAAATGGCCCGCCTGGCTGACCGCCCAACGACCCCCGC
CCATTGACGTCAATAATGACGTATGTTCCCATAGTAACGCCAATAGGGACTTTCCATTGACGTCAATGGG
TGGAGTATTTACGGTAAACTGCCCACTTGGCAGTACATCAAGTGTATCATATGCCAAGTACGCCCCCTAT
TGACGTCAATGACGGTAAATGGCCCGCCTGGCATTATGCCCAGTACATGACCTTATGGGACTTTCCTACT
TGGCAGTACATCTACGTATTAGTCATCGCTATTACCATGGTGATGCGGTTTTGGCAGTACATCAATGGGC
GTGGATAGCGGTTTGACTCACGGGGATTTCCAAGTCTCCACCCCATTGACGTCAATGGGAGTTTGTTTTG
GCACCAAAATCAACGGGACTTTCCAAAATGTCGTAACAACTCCGCCCCATTGACGCAAATGGGCGGTAGG
CGTGTACGGTGGGAGGTCTATATAAGCAGAGCTGGTTTAGTGAACCGTCAGATCCGCTAGCGCTACCGGT
CGCCACCATGGTGAGCAAGGGCGAGGAGCTGTTCACCGGGGTGGTGCCCATCCTGGTCGAGCTGGACGGC
GACGTAAACGGCCACAAGTTCAGCGTGTCCGGCGAGGGCGAGGGCGATGCCACCTACGGCAAGCTGACCC
TGAAGTTCATCTGCACCACCGGCAAGCTGCCCGTGCCCTGGCCCACCCTCGTGACCACCCTGACCTACGG
CGTGCAGTGCTTCAGCCGCTACCCCGACCACATGAAGCAGCACGACTTCTTCAAGTCCGCCATGCCCGAA
GGCTACGTCCAGGAGCGCACCATCTTCTTCAAGGACGACGGCAACTACAAGACCCGCGCCGAGGTGAAGT
TCGAGGGCGACACCCTGGTGAACCGCATCGAGCTGAAGGGCATCGACTTCAAGGAGGACGGCAACATCCT
GGGGCACAAGCTGGAGTACAACTACAACAGCCACAACGTCTATATCATGGCCGACAAGCAGAAGAACGGC
ATCAAGGTGAACTTCAAGATCCGCCACAACATCGAGGACGGCAGCGTGCAGCTCGCCGACCACTACCAGC
AGAACACCCCCATCGGCGACGGCCCCGTGCTGCTGCCCGACAACCACTACCTGAGCACCCAGTCCGCCCT
GAGCAAAGACCCCAACGAGAAGCGCGATCACATGGTCCTGCTGGAGTTCGTGACCGCCGCCGGGATCACT
CTCGGCATGGACGAGCTGTACAAGTCCGGCCGGACTCAGATCTCGAGCTCAAGCTTGGTACCGAGCTCGG
ATCTGATGGCTGCTCGGGTGTGCTGCCAACTGGATCCTGCGCGGGACGTCCTTTGTCTACGTCCCGTCGG
CGCTGAATCCCGCGGACGACCCGTCTCGGGGCCGTTTGGGCCTCTACCGTCCCTTGCTTTCTCTGCCGTT
CCAGCCGACCACGGGGCGCACCTCTCTTTACGCGGTCTCCCCGTCTGTGCCTTCTCATCTGCCGGACCGT
GTGCACTTCGCTTCACCTCTGCACGTCGCATGGAGACCACCGTGAACGGCCACCAGGTCTTGCCCAAGCT
CTTACATAAGAGGACTCTTGGACTCTCAGCAATGTCAACAACCGACCTTGAGGCATACTTCAAAGACTGT
TTGTTTAAAGACTGGGAGGAGTTGGGGGAGGAGATTAGGTTAAAGGTCTTTGTACTAGGAGGCTGTAGGC
ATAAATTGGTCTGTTCACCAGCACCATGCAACTTTTTCACCTCTGCCTCTAGATACCCTTATGATGTGCC
AGATTATGCCTGAGGGCCCGGGATCCACCGGATCTAGATAACTGATCATAATCAGCCATACCACATTTGT
AGAGGTTTTACTTGCTTTAAAAAACCTCCCACACCTCCCCCTGAACCTGAAACATAAAATGAATGCAATT
GTTGTTGTTAACTTGTTTATTGCAGCTTATAATGGTTACAAATAAAGCAATAGCATCACAAATTTCACAA
ATAAAGCATTTTTTTCACTGCATTCTAGTTGTGGTTTGTCCAAACTCATCAATGTATCTTAACGCGTAAA
TTGTAAGCGTTAATATTTTGTTAAAATTCGCGTTAAATTTTTGTTAAATCAGCTCATTTTTTAACCAATA
GGCCGAAATCGGCAAAATCCCTTATAAATCAAAAGAATAGACCGAGATAGGGT
[37 nt withheld, positions 2224-2260]
AAAGAACGTGGACTCCAACGTCAAAGG
[49 nt withheld, positions 2288-2336]
T
[91 nt withheld, positions 2338-2428]
G
[124 nt withheld, positions 2430-2553]
CAGGTGGCACTTTTCGGGGAAATGTGCGCGGAACCCCTATTTGTTTATTTTTCTAAATACATTCAAATAT
GTATCCGCTCATGAGACAATAACCCTGATAAATGCTTCAATAATATTGAAAAAGGAAGAGTCCTGAGGCG
GAAAGAACCAGCTGTGGAATGTGTGTCAGTTAGGGTGTGGAAAGTCCCCAGGCTCCCCAGCAGGCAGAAG
TATGCAAAGCATGCATCTCAATTAGTCAGCAACCAGGTGTGGAAAGTCCCCAGGCTCCCCAGCAGGCAGA
AGTATGCAAAGCATGCATCTCAATTAGTCAGCAACCATAGTCCCGCCCCTAACTCCGCCCATCCCGCCCC
TAACTCCGCCCAGTTCCGCCCATTCTCCGCCCCATGGCTGACTAATTTTTTTTATTTATGCAGAGGCCGA
GGCCGCCTCGGCCTCTGAGCTATTCCAGAAGTAGTGAGGAGGCTTTTTTGGAGGCCTAGGCTTTTGCAAA
GATCGATCAAGAGACAGGATGAGGATCGTTTCGCATGATTGAACAAGATGGATTGCACGCAGGTTCTCCG
GCCGCTTGGGTGGAGAGGCTATTCGGCTATGACTGGGCACAACAGACAATCGGCTGCTCTGATGCCGCCG
TGTTCCGGCTGTCAGCGCAGGGGCGCCCGGTTCTTTTTGTCAAGACCGACCTGTCCGGTGCCCTGAATGA
ACTGCAAGACGAGGCAGCGCGGCTATCGTGGCTGGCCACGACGGGCGTTCCTTGCGCAGCTGTGCTCGAC
GTTGTCACTGAAGCGGGAAGGGACTGGCTGCTATTGGGCGAAGTGCCGGGGCAGGATCTCCTGTCATCTC
ACCTTGCTCCTGCCGAGAAAGTATCCATCATGGCTGATGCAATGCGGCGGCTGCATACGCTTGATCCGGC
TACCTGCCCATTCGACCACCAAGCGAAACATCGCATCGAGCGAGCACGTACTCGGATGGAAGCCGGTCTT
GTCGATCAGGATGATCTGGACGAAGAGCATCAGGGGCTCGCGCCAGCCGAACTGTTCGCCAGGCTCAAGG
CGAGCATGCCCGACGGCGAGGATCTCGTCGTGACCCATGGCGATGCCTGCTTGCCGAATATCATGGTGGA
AAATGGCCGCTTTTCTGGATTCATCGACTGTGGCCGGCTGGGTGTGGCGGACCGCTATCAGGACATAGCG
TTGGCTACCCGTGATATTGCTGAAGAGCTTGGCGGCGAATGGGCTGACCGCTTCCTCGTGCTTTACGGTA
TCGCCGCTCCCGATTCGCAGCGCATCGCCTTCTATCGCCTTCTTGACGAGTTCTTCTGAGCGGGACTCTG
GGGTTCGAAATGACCGACCAAGCGACGCCCAACCTGCCATCACGAGATTTCGATTCCACCGCCGCCTTCT
ATGAAAGGTTGGGCTTCGGAATCGTTTTCCGGGACGCCGGCTGGATGATCCTCCAGCGCGGGGATCTCAT
GCTGGAGTTCTTCGCCCACCCTAGGGGGAGGCTAACTGAAACACGGAAGGAGACAATACCGGAAGGAACC
CGCGCTATGACGGCAATAAAAAGACAGAATAAAACGCACGGTGTTGGGTCGTTTGTTCATAAACGCGGGG
TTCGGTCCCAGGGCTGGCACTCTGTCGATACCCCACCGAGACCCCATTGGGGCCAATACGCCCGCGTTTC
TTCCTTTTCCCCACCCCACCCCCCAAGTTCGGGTGAAGGCCCAGGGCTCGCAGCCAACGTCGGGGCGGCA
GGCCCTGCCATAGCCTCAGGTTACTCATATATACTTTAGATTGATTTAAAACTTCATTTTTAATTTAAAA
GGATCTAGGTGAAGATCCTTTTTGATAATCTCATGACCAAAATCCCTTAACGTGAGTTTTCGTTCCACTG
AGCGTCAGACCCCGTAGAAAAGATCAAAGGATCTTCTTGAGATCCTTTTTTTCTGCGCGTAATCTGCTGC
TTGCAAACAAAAAAACCACCGCTACCAGCGGTGGTTTGTTTGCCGGATCAAGAGCTACCAACTCTTTTTC
CGAAGGTAACTGGCTTCAGCAGAGCGCAGATACCAAATACTGTTCTTCTAGTGTAGCCGTAGTTAGGCCA
CCACTTCAAGAACTCTGTAGCACCGCCTACATACCTCGCTCTGCTAATCCTGTTACCAGTGGCTGCTGCC
AGTGGCGATAAGTCGTGTCTTACCGGGTTGGACTCAAGACGATAGTTACCGGATAAGGCGCAGCGGTCGG
GCTGAACGGGGGGTTCGTGCACACAGCCCAGCTTGGAGCGAACGACCTACACCGAACTGAGATACCTACA
GCGTGAGCTATGAGAAAGCGCCACGCTTCCCGAAGGGAGAAAGGCGGACAGGTATCCGGTAAGCGGCAGG
GTCGGAACAGGAGAGCGCACGAGGGAGCTTCCAGGGGGAAACGCCTGGTATCTTTATAGTCCTGTCGGGT
TTCGCCACCTCTGACTTGAGCGTCGATTTTTGTGATGCTCGTCAGGGGGGCGGAGCCTATGGAAAAACGC
CAGCAACGCGGCCTTTTTACGGTTCCTGGCCTTTTGCTGGCCTTTTGCTCACATGTTCTTTCCTGCGTTA
TCCCCTGATTCTGTGGATAACCGTATTACCGCCATGCATTAGTTATTAATAGTAATCAATTACGGGGTCA
TTAGTTCATAGCCC
Features (pLannotate 1.2.2; 17 found; start..end, strand, type, name):
     16..319     +  enhancer       CMV enhancer: human cytomegalovirus immediate early enhancer
    320..523     +  promoter       CMV promoter: human cytomegalovirus (CMV) immediate early promoter
    568..1284    +  CDS            EGFP: EGFP is a basic (constitutively fluorescent) green fluorescent protein published in 1996, derived from Aequorea victoria. It is reported to be a rapidly-maturing weak dimer with moderate acid sensitivity.
   1290..1316    +  misc_feature   MCS (fragment): multiple cloning site
   1336..1797    +  CDS            X: X_HBVC1 - Experimental evidence at protein level: Swiss-Prot protein existence level 1. Multifunctional protein that plays a role in silencing host antiviral defenses and promoting viral transcription. Does not seem to be essential for HBV infection. May be directly involved in development of cirrhosis and liver cancer (hepatocellular carcinoma). Most of cytosolic activities involve modulation of cytosolic calcium. The effect on apoptosis is controversial depending on the cell types in which the studies have been conducted. May induce apoptosis by localizing in mitochondria and causing loss of
   1834..1851    +  misc_feature   MCS (fragment): multiple cloning site
   1863..1947    +  CDS            large T antigen (fragment): large T antigen from SV40 (simian virus 40)
   1970..2091    +  polyA_signal   SV40 poly(A) signal: SV40 polyadenylation signal
   2125..2553    -  rep_origin     f1 ori (sequence partly withheld): f1 bacteriophage origin of replication; arrow indicates direction of (+) strand synthesis
   2580..2684    +  promoter       AmpR promoter: bla
   2686..3043    +  promoter       SV40 promoter: SV40 enhancer and early promoter
   3078..3872    +  CDS            NeoR/KanR: aminoglycoside phosphotransferase from Tn5; aph(3')-II (or nptII); confers resistance to neomycin, kanamycin, and G418 (Geneticin®)
   3893..4045    +  CDS            ble (fragment): BLE_KLEPN - Experimental evidence at protein level: Swiss-Prot protein existence level 1. Binding protein with a strong affinity to the bleomycin family of antibiotics. Binds to CL990; an antimitotic-antibiotic compound. From Klebsiella pneumoniae.
   4104..4151    +  polyA_signal   HSV TK poly(A) signal: herpes simplex virus thymidine kinase polyadenylation signal (Cole and Stacy, 1985)
   4242..4258    -  polyA_signal   bGH poly(A) signal (fragment): bovine growth hormone polyadenylation signal
   4480..5068    +  rep_origin     ori: high-copy-number ColE1/pMB1/pBR322/pUC origin of replication
   5183..5227    +  enhancer       CMV enhancer (fragment): human cytomegalovirus immediate early enhancer
