[The description below was written by a language model from this plasmid's Addgene catalogue record and pLannotate feature annotations shown in this document.]
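Description:
pGFP-HBx is a mammalian expression plasmid built on the Clontech pEGFP-C2 backbone, in which the hepatitis B virus X protein (HBx) is fused to the C-terminus of EGFP. The HBx insert of roughly 0.5 kb was placed between the HindIII and ApaI sites of the multiple cloning site, both of which remain intact. The catalogue entry also lists an HA epitope at the C-terminal end of the insert. The automated feature table does not annotate this HA tag separately, although there is a short unannotated stretch between the end of the X coding sequence and the downstream MCS remnant. Transcription of the EGFP-HBx fusion is driven by the human cytomegalovirus immediate early enhancer and promoter and is terminated by the SV40 polyadenylation signal. This arrangement gives strong constitutive expression in transfected mammalian cells.

The plasmid replicates in E. coli at high copy from a pUC-type ColE1 origin, and it also carries an f1 origin for single-stranded DNA production. A single Tn5 aminoglycoside phosphotransferase gene (NeoR/KanR) serves for selection in both hosts. It is preceded by a bacterial bla-type promoter for kanamycin selection in bacteria and by the SV40 enhancer/early promoter for G418 selection of stable mammalian lines, and it is followed by the HSV TK polyadenylation signal. The short large T antigen, ble and bGH poly(A) fragments in the annotation are most likely backbone remnants or partial matches, not functional elements.

The green fluorescent fusion allows HBx to be visualised directly in living or fixed cells. The associated publication concerns the interaction of HBx with the Crm1-dependent nuclear export pathway, which suggests use in studies of HBx subcellular localisation and nucleocytoplasmic trafficking.
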