Addgene plasmid #24931: pGFP-HBx
Depositing lab: Xin Wang. Depositing organization: National Cancer Institute (NCI). Publication: Interaction of the hepatitis B virus X protein with the Crm1-dependent nuclear export pathway. Forgues M, Marrogi AJ, Spillare EA, Wu CG, Yang Q, Yoshida M, Wang XW. J Biol Chem. 2001 Jun 22. 276(25):22797-803. 10.1074/jbc.M101259200 PubMed 11287420.
Backbone
  Vector backbone: pEGFP-C2
  Backbone manufacturer: Clontech
  Backbone size w/o insert (bp): 4700
  Vector type: Mammalian Expression
Growth in bacteria
  Bacterial resistance: Kanamycin, 50 μg/mL
  Growth temperature: 37°C
  Growth strain: DH5alpha
  Copy number: High Copy
Gene/Insert
  Gene/Insert name: HBx
  Species: HBV
  Insert size (bp): 529
  Tag / fusion protein: EGFP (N terminal on insert); HA (C terminal on insert)
  Cloning method: Restriction Enzyme; 5′ cloning site HindIII (not destroyed); 3′ cloning site ApaI (not destroyed)
  Sequencing primers: 5′ CMV-F, EGFP-C; 3′ SV40pA-R
Terms and licenses: Academic/Nonprofit Terms; Industry Terms: Not Available to Industry
How to cite: pGFP-HBx was a gift from Xin Wang (Addgene plasmid # 24931 ; http://n2t.net/addgene:24931 ; RRID:Addgene_24931)
