>Addgene plasmid #24931 | pGFP-HBx | addgene partial sequence | sequence record 157163 | EGFP-C 5'-CATGGTCCTGCTGGAGTTCGTG-3'
AGTCCGGCCGGACTCAGATCTCGAGCTCAAGCTTGGTACCGAGCTCGGATCTGATGGCTGCTCGGGTGTG
CTGCCAACTGGATCCTGCGCGGGACGTCCTTTGTCTACGTCCCGTCGGCGCTGAATCCCGCGGACGACCC
GTCTCGGGGCCGTTTGGGCCTCTACCGTCCCTTGCTTTCTCTGCCGTTCCAGCCGACCACGGGGCGCACC
TCTCTTTACGCGGTCTCCCCGTCTGTGCCTTCTCATCTGCCGGACCGTGTGCACTTCGCTTCACCTCTGC
ACGTCGCATGGAGACCACCGTGAACGGCCACCAGGTCTTGCCCAAGCTCTTACATAAGAGGACTCTTGGA
CTCTCAGCAATGTCAACAACCGACCTTGAGGCATACTTCAAAGACTGTTTGTTTAAAGACTGGGAGGAGT
TGGGGGAGGAGATTAGGTTAAAGGTCTTTGTACTAGGAGGCTGTAGGCATAAATTGGTCTGTTCACCAGC
ACCATGCAACTTTTTCACCTCTGCCTCTAGATACCCTTATGATGTGCCAGATTATGCCTGAGGGCCCGGG
ATCCACCGGATCTAGATAACTGATCATAATCAGCCATACCACATTTGTAGAGGTTTTACTTGCTTTAAAA
AACCTCCCACACCTCCCCCTGAACCTGAAACATAAAATGAATGCAATTGTTGTTGTTAACTTGT
